>Addgene plasmid #220845 | pTMB398_ZFcharm_Prnp_SMM | addgene full sequence | sequence record 437218 | Addgene NGS Result
CCTGCAGGCAGCTGCGCGCTCGCTCGCTCACTGAGGCCGCCCGGGCGTCGGGCGACCTTTGGTCGCCCGG
CCTCAGTGAGCGAGCGAGCGCGCAGAGAGGGAGTGGCCAACTCCATCACTAGGGGTTCCTGCGGCCTACT
AGTGGATCAGCAGACCGATTGTGGGCTCTAGAGGGCAGAGCGCACATCGCCCACAGTCCCCGAGAAGTTG
GGGGGAGGGGTCGGCAATTGAACCGGTGCCTAGAGAAGGTGGCGCGGGGTAAACTGGGAAAGTGATGTCG
TGTACTGGCTCCGCCTTTTTCCCGAGGGTGGGGGAGAACCGTATATAAGTGCAGTAGTCGCCGTGAACGT
TCTTTTTCGCAACGGGTTTGCCGCCAGAACACAGCCTCAGCGCCACCATGGCCAGGACCAAACAAACTGC
CAGAAAGAGCACCGGGGGGAAAGCGCCCCGAAAACAGCTGGCGACCAAAGCAGCCCGCAAAAGCGCACCG
GGAGGTGCAAGCAGTGGGGCAGGAAGTTCCTCAGGAGGAAGTGCGGCGGGATCCGGAAGCGGTGGCGCAT
CAAGTGGCGCCGCAAGTAGCAGTGCCGGGTCCGCAGCTGGCTCCGGGTCCTCCCCTGTTGAGATCTACAA
GACCGTGTCCGCCTGGAAGCGGCAGCCAATCAGAGTGCTGAGCCTGTTCGGCAATATTGACAAGGAACTG
AAGTCTCTGGGCTTCCTGGAAAGCGGCAGCCACAGCGAGGGCGGCACACTGAAGTACGTGGAAGATGTGA
CCAACGTGGTGCGGAGAGATGTGGAAAAGTGGGGACCTTTCGACCTGCTGTACGGCAGCACCCAGCCTCT
GGGCGGAAGCTGCGACAGGTGTCCTGGCTGGTACATGTTCCAATTTCATAGAATCCTGCAGTACGCCAGA
CCTAGACAGGAGTCTCAGCCCTTCTTCTGGATCTTCATGGATAACCTGCTGCTCACAGAGGACGACCAGA
TGACCACCGTGCGGTTCCTGCAAACAGAGGCCGTCACCCTGCGCGACGTGAGATCTAGAGTGCTGCAGAA
CGCCGTCCGGGTGTGGAGCAACATCCCCGGTCTTAAAAGCAAGCACGAGGCTCTGTCCCCAAAAGAGGAA
GAGAGCCTGCAGGGCCACGTGCGGACCAGATCTAAGCTGGCCGCTCCTAAAGTGGACCCCCTGGTGAAGA
ACTGCCTGCTGCCTCTGAGAGAGTACTTTAAGTATTTCAGCCAGAGCAGCCTGCCCCTGGGAGGACCTAG
CAGCGGCGCCCCACCTCCAAGCGGAGGCTCTCCAGCTGGCAGCCCTACCAGCACAGAGGAAGGCACAAGC
GAGAGCGCCACACCTGAGAGCGGCCCTGGCACCTCCACCGAGCCCAGCGAGGGCTCTGCCCCTGGCAGCC
CCGCCGGAAGCCCCACCTCTACAGAAGAAGGCACCAGCACAGAGCCTTCTGAAGGCTCTGCCCCTGGAAC
ATCCACCGAGCCTAGCGAGAAGCGGACTGCCGATGGATCTGAGTTTGAGAGCCCTAAGAAAAAAAGAAAG
GTTGGAGTGCCTGCTGCTATGGCCGAGAGACCATTTCAGTGCAGAATCTGCATGCGCAATTTCAGCACCA
GCGGAAATCTCACAAGACACATCCGGACCCATACCGGCGAGAAGCCCTTTGCCTGCGATATCTGCGGCAG
AAAGTTCGCTCTGTCTCAGGACCTGAACCGGCACACCAAGATCCACACACACCCCAGAGCCCCTATCCCC
AAGCCTTTCCAGTGCCGGATTTGCATGCGGAACTTCAGCGACAGGTCCGCCCTGAGCAGACATATCAGAA
CACACACCGGCGAAAAGCCTTTCGCCTGTGATATCTGTGGCAGAAAGTTCGCCCGGAACGACGACAGAAA
AAAGCACACAAAGATCCACACCGGATCTCAGAAACCTTTCCAATGTAGAATCTGCATGAGAAACTTCAGC
CAGAGCGGCAACCTGGCCAGACACATCCGGACCCACACAGGCGAAAAGCCTTTCGCCTGTGATATCTGCG
GCCGGAAATTCGCCCAGAGAATCGACCTGACCCGGCACACCAAGATCCACCTGAGACAGAAGGACGCCGC
CAGAGGCAGCGGCGGCGACGCCAAGAGCCTGACCGCCTGGTCCAAGAGGACCGCCGACGGCAGCGAGTTC
GAGCCCAAGAAAAAGCGGAAGGTGTCCGGCTCTGAAACCCCTGGCACAAGCGAGTCTGCTACACCTGAGT
CCTATCCCTATGACGTGCCCGATTATGCCTGATAGAATTCGCTTATCGATAATCAACCTCTGGATTACAA
AATTTGTGAAAGATTGACTGGTATTCTTAACTATGTTGCTCCTTTTACGCTATGTGGATACGCTGCTTTA
ATGCCTTTGTATCATGCTATTGCTTCCCGTATGGCTTTCATTTTCTCCTCCTTGTATAAATCCTGGTTGC
TGTCTCTTTATGAGGAGTTGTGGCCCGTTGTCAGGCAACGTGGCGTGGTGTGCACTGTGTTTGCTGACGC
AACCCCCACTGGTTGGGGCATTGCCACCACCTGTCAGCTCCTTTCCGGGACTTTCGCTTTCCCCCTCCCT
ATTGCCACGGCGGAACTCATCGCCGCCTGCCTTGCCCGCTGCTGGACAGGGGCTCGGCTGTTGGGCACTG
ACAATTCCGTGGTGTTGTCGGGGAAATCATCGTCCTTTCCTTGGCTGCTCGCCTATGTTGCCACCTGGAT
TCTGCGCGGGACGTCCTTCTGCTACGTCCCTTCGGCCCTCAATCCAGCGGACCTTCCTTCCCGCGGCCTG
CTGCCGGCTCTGCGGCCTCTTCCGCGTCTTCGCCTTCGCCCTCAGACGAGTCGGATCTCCCTTTGGGCCG
CCTCCCCGCATCGATACCGAGCGCTGCTCGAGAGATCTAATAAAATATCTTTATTTTCATTACATCTGTG
TGTTGGTTTTTTGTGTGGCGGCCGCTAGTGGCAGCACCAGCTCAGGGCTGGAGGTGGTGGCTCCTGAGGG
TACCTCAGCCCCAGGTGGTGGCCCGGGAACCCTGGATGACAGTGCCACCATTTGCCGTGTCTGCCAGAAG
CCAGGCGATCTGGTTATGTGCAACCAGTGTGAGTTTTGTTTCCACCTGGACTGTCACCTGCCGGCCCTGC
AGGATGTACCAGGGGAGGAGTGGAGCTGCTCACTCTGCCATGTGCTCCCTGACCTGAAGGAGGAGGATGG
CAGCCTCAGCCTGGATGGTGCAGACAGCACTGGCGTGGTGGCCAAGCTCTCACCAGCCAACCAGCGGAAA
TGTGAGCGTGTACTGCTGGCCCTATTCTGTCACGAACCCTGCCGCCCCCTGCATCAGCTGGCTACCGACT
CCACCTTCTCCCTGGACCAGCCCGGTGGCACCCTGGATCTGACCCTGATCCGTGCCCGCCTCCAGGAGAA
GTTGTCACCTCCCTACAGCTCCCCACAGGAGTTTGCCCAGGATGTGGGCCGCATGTTCAAGCAATTCAAC
AAGTTAACTGAGGACAAGGCAGACGTGCAGTCCATCATCGGCCTGCAGCGCTTCTTCGAGACGCGCATGA
ACGAGGCCTTCGGTGACACCAAGTTCTCTGCTGTGCTGGTGGAGCCCCCGCCGATGAGCCTGCCTGGTGC
TGGCCTGAGTTCCCAGGAGCTGTCTGGTGGCCCTGGTGATGGCCCCTGCCCAACTTTAAGCTTGCAGGAA
CCCCTAGTGATGGAGTTGGCCACTCCCTCTCTGCGCGCTCGCTCGCTCACTGAGGCCGGGCGACCAAAGG
TCGCCCGACGCCCGGGCTTTGCCCGGGCGGCCTCAGTGAGCGAGCGAGCGCGCAGCTGCCTGCAGGGGCG
CCTGATGCGGTATTTTCTCCTTACGCATCTGTGCGGTATTTCACACCGCATA
[95 nt withheld, positions 3903-3997]
T
[46 nt withheld, positions 3999-4044]
C
[141 nt withheld, positions 4046-4186]
CCTTTGACGTTGGAGTCCACGTTCTTT
[37 nt withheld, positions 4214-4250]
ACTCTATCTCGGGCTATTCTTTTGATTTATAAGGGATTTTGCCGATTTCGGTCTATTGGTTAAAAAATGA
GCTGATTTAACAAAAATTTAACGCGAATTTTAACAAAATATTAACGTTTACAATTTTATGGTGCACTCTC
AGTACAATCTGCTCTGATGCCGCATAGTTAAGCCAGCCCCGACACCCGCCAACACCCGCTGACGCGCCCT
GACGGGCTTGTCTGCTCCCGGCATCCGCTTACAGACAAGCTGTGACCGTCTCCGGGAGCTGCATGTGTCA
GAGGTTTTCACCGTCATCACCGAAACGCGCGAGACGAAAGGGCCTCGTGATACGCCTATTTTTATAGGTT
AATGTCATGATAATAATGGTTTCTTAGACGTCAGGTGGCACTTTTCGGGGAAATGTGCGCGGAACCCCTA
TTTGTTTATTTTTCTAAATACATTCAAATATGTATCCGCTCATGAGACAATAACCCTGATAAATGCTTCA
ATAATATTGAAAAAGGAAGAGTATGAGTATTCAACATTTCCGTGTCGCCCTTATTCCCTTTTTTGCGGCA
TTTTGCCTTCCTGTTTTTGCTCACCCAGAAACGCTGGTGAAAGTAAAAGATGCTGAAGATCAGTTGGGTG
CACGAGTGGGTTACATCGAACTGGATCTCAACAGCGGTAAGATCCTTGAGAGTTTTCGCCCCGAAGAACG
TTTTCCAATGATGAGCACTTTTAAAGTTCTGCTATGTGGCGCGGTATTATCCCGTATTGACGCCGGGCAA
GAGCAACTCGGTCGCCGCATACACTATTCTCAGAATGACTTGGTTGAGTACTCACCAGTCACAGAAAAGC
ATCTTACGGATGGCATGACAGTAAGAGAATTATGCAGTGCTGCCATAACCATGAGTGATAACACTGCGGC
CAACTTACTTCTGACAACGATCGGAGGACCGAAGGAGCTAACCGCTTTTTTGCACAACATGGGGGATCAT
GTAACTCGCCTTGATCGTTGGGAACCGGAGCTGAATGAAGCCATACCAAACGACGAGCGTGACACCACGA
TGCCTGTAGCAATGGCAACAACGTTGCGCAAACTATTAACTGGCGAACTACTTACTCTAGCTTCCCGGCA
ACAATTAATAGACTGGATGGAGGCGGATAAAGTTGCAGGACCACTTCTGCGCTCGGCCCTTCCGGCTGGC
TGGTTTATTGCTGATAAATCTGGAGCCGGTGAGCGTGGAAGCCGCGGTATCATTGCAGCACTGGGGCCAG
ATGGTAAGCCCTCCCGTATCGTAGTTATCTACACGACGGGGAGTCAGGCAACTATGGATGAACGAAATAG
ACAGATCGCTGAGATAGGTGCCTCACTGATTAAGCATTGGTAACTGTCAGACCAAGTTTACTCATATATA
CTTTAGATTGATTTAAAACTTCATTTTTAATTTAAAAGGATCTAGGTGAAGATCCTTTTTGATAATCTCA
TGACCAAAATCCCTTAACGTGAGTTTTCGTTCCACTGAGCGTCAGACCCCGTAGAAAAGATCAAAGGATC
TTCTTGAGATCCTTTTTTTCTGCGCGTAATCTGCTGCTTGCAAACAAAAAAACCACCGCTACCAGCGGTG
GTTTGTTTGCCGGATCAAGAGCTACCAACTCTTTTTCCGAAGGTAACTGGCTTCAGCAGAGCGCAGATAC
CAAATACTGTTCTTCTAGTGTAGCCGTAGTTAGGCCACCACTTCAAGAACTCTGTAGCACCGCCTACATA
CCTCGCTCTGCTAATCCTGTTACCAGTGGCTGCTGCCAGTGGCGATAAGTCGTGTCTTACCGGGTTGGAC
TCAAGACGATAGTTACCGGATAAGGCGCAGCGGTCGGGCTGAACGGGGGGTTCGTGCACACAGCCCAGCT
TGGAGCGAACGACCTACACCGAACTGAGATACCTACAGCGTGAGCTATGAGAAAGCGCCACGCTTCCCGA
AGGGAGAAAGGCGGACAGGTATCCGGTAAGCGGCAGGGTCGGAACAGGAGAGCGCACGAGGGAGCTTCCA
GGGGGAAACGCCTGGTATCTTTATAGTCCTGTCGGGTTTCGCCACCTCTGACTTGAGCGTCGATTTTTGT
GATGCTCGTCAGGGGGGCGGAGCCTATGGAAAAACGCCAGCAACGCGGCCTTTTTACGGTTCCTGGCCTT
TTGCTGGCCTTTTGCTCACATGT
Features (pLannotate 1.2.2; 18 found; start..end, strand, type, name):
     12..39      +  repeat_region  AAV2 ITR (fragment): inverted terminal repeat of adeno-associated virus serotype 2 inverted
     68..95      +  repeat_region  AAV2 ITR (fragment): inverted terminal repeat of adeno-associated virus serotype 2 inverted
    173..384     +  promoter       EF-1α core promoter: core promoter for human elongation factor EF-1α
    398..490     +  CDS            H31_BOVIN (fragment): Experimental evidence at protein level: Swiss-Prot protein existence level 1. Core component of nucleosome. Nucleosomes wrap and compact DNA into chromatin, limiting DNA accessibility to the cellular machineries which require DNA as a template. Histones thereby play a central role in transcription regulation, DNA repair, DNA replication and chromosomal stability. DNA accessibility is regulated via a complex set of post-translational modifications of histones, also called histone code, and nucleosome remodeling. From Bos taurus (Bovine).
    614..1249    +  CDS            Dnmt3l (fragment): DNM3L_MOUSE - Experimental evidence at protein level: Swiss-Prot protein existence level 1. Catalytically inactive regulatory factor of DNA methyltransferases that can either promote or inhibit DNA methylation depending on the context (PubMed:11719692, PubMed:15318244, PubMed:15671018, PubMed:24074865). Essential for the function of DNMT3A and DNMT3B: activates DNMT3A and DNMT3B by binding to their catalytic domain (PubMed:15671018). Acts by accelerating the binding of DNA and S-adenosyl-L-methionine (AdoMet) to the methyltransferases and dissociates from the complex after DNA binding to the m
   1278..1415    +  CDS            MIXL1 (fragment): MIXL1_HUMAN - Also known as MIXL. Experimental evidence at protein level: Swiss-Prot protein existence level 1. Transcription factor that play a central role in proper axial mesendoderm morphogenesis and endoderm formation. Required for efficient differentiation of cells from the primitive streak stage to blood, by acting early in the recruitment and/or expansion of mesodermal progenitors to the hemangioblastic and hematopoietic lineages. Also involved in the morphogenesis of the heart and the gut during embryogenesis. Acts as a negative regulator of brachyury expression (By similarity). From
   1982..2003    +  CDS            ZFHD1 (DNA binding domain) (fragment): composite human DNA-binding domain composed of domains from the transcription factors Zif268 and Oct-1 (Pomerantz et al., 1995)
   2291..2879    +  misc_feature   WPRE: woodchuck hepatitis virus posttranscriptional regulatory element
   2909..2957    +  polyA_signal   poly(A) signal: synthetic polyadenylation signal
   2958..3686    +  CDS            TRIM28 (fragment): TIF1B_HUMAN - Also known as KAP1, RNF96, TIF1B. Experimental evidence at protein level: Swiss-Prot protein existence level 1. (Microbial infection) Plays a critical role in the shutdown of lytic gene expression during the early stage of herpes virus 8 primary infection. This inhibition is mediated through interaction with herpes virus 8 protein LANA1. From Homo sapiens (Human).
   3706..3846    +  repeat_region  AAV2 ITR: inverted terminal repeat of adeno-associated virus serotype 2 inverted
   3851..3902    -  misc_feature   bom (fragment): basis of mobility region from pBR322
   3921..4376    +  rep_origin     f1 ori (sequence partly withheld): f1 bacteriophage origin of replication; arrow indicates direction of (+) strand synthesis
   4377..4426    -  misc_feature   bom (fragment): basis of mobility region from pBR322
   4528..4563    -  CDS            rop (fragment): Rop protein, which maintains plasmids at low copy number; rop
   4658..4762    +  promoter       AmpR promoter: bla
   4763..5623    +  CDS            AmpR: β-lactamase; bla; confers resistance to ampicillin, carbenicillin, and related antibiotics
   5794..6382    +  rep_origin     ori: high-copy-number ColE1/pMB1/pBR322/pUC origin of replication
