[The description below was written by a language model from this plasmid's Addgene catalogue record and pLannotate feature annotations shown in this document.]
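Description:
pTMB398_ZFcharm_Prnp_SMM is an AAV transfer (genome) plasmid of about 6.4 kb for mammalian expression of ZFcharm, a compact zinc-finger-based epigenetic editor directed at Prnp, the prion protein gene. In bacteria it is maintained through a high-copy ColE1/pUC-type origin and selected with ampicillin via the bla gene. An f1 origin and small remnants of pBR322 bom and rop sequence are also annotated in the backbone. The expression cassette lies between AAV2 inverted terminal repeats, which allow the intervening DNA to be packaged into AAV particles. One ITR is annotated in full, while the other is detected only as short fragments.

Transcription is driven by the EFS promoter, annotated as the EF-1α core promoter. The roughly 1.9 kb open reading frame is a fusion whose annotated pieces include a short histone H3-like N-terminal segment, a substantial portion matching Dnmt3l, the catalytically inactive cofactor that activates DNMT3A/B, a short region the software assigns to MIXL1, and a zinc-finger-type DNA-binding match that corresponds to the Prnp-targeting array. The catalogue lists human and Apodemus sylvaticus as source species and records a C-terminal HA tag. A WPRE and a synthetic polyadenylation signal follow the coding region to enhance transcript stability and processing. A TRIM28-matching stretch sits after the poly(A) signal and before the downstream ITR; the record does not explain its role.

The "SMM" designation refers to a self-silencing binding site bearing a single mismatch, which lets the editor act on its own vector. The site's position is not annotated. The associated work used AAV delivery of this editor for brainwide silencing of prion protein.
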