Addgene plasmid #220845: pTMB398_ZFcharm_Prnp_SMM
Purpose: AAV genome expressing ZFcharm targeting Prnp; single mismatch self-silencing binding site
Depositing lab: Jonathan Weissman. Depositing organization: Whitehead Institute for Biomedical Research. Publication: Brainwide silencing of prion protein by AAV-mediated delivery of an engineered compact epigenetic editor. Neumann EN, Bertozzi TM, Wu E, Serack F, Harvey JW, Brauer PP, Pirtle CP, Coffey A, Howard M, Kamath N, Lenz K, Guzman K, Raymond MH, Khalil AS, Deverman BE, Minikel EV, Vallabh SM, Weissman JS. Science. 2024 Jun 28;384(6703):ado7082. doi: 10.1126/science.ado7082. Epub 2024 Jun 28. PubMed 38935715.
Backbone
  Vector backbone: AAV expression plasmid
  Backbone size w/o insert (bp): 4568
  Vector type: Mammalian Expression, AAV
Growth in bacteria
  Bacterial resistance: Ampicillin, 100 μg/mL
  Growth temperature: 37°C
  Growth strain: NEB Stable
  Copy number: High Copy
Gene/Insert
  Gene/Insert name: ZFcharm
  Species: H. sapiens (human); Apodemus sylvaticus
  Insert size (bp): 1875
  Mutation: N/A
  Promoter: EFS
  Tag / fusion protein: HAtag (C terminal on backbone)
  Cloning method: Gibson Cloning
  Sequencing primers: 5′ ctgggaaagtgatgtcgtgtac; 3′ ggatacgctgctttaatgcc
Terms and licenses: Academic/Nonprofit Terms; Industry Terms: Not Available to Industry
How to cite: pTMB398_ZFcharm_Prnp_SMM was a gift from Jonathan Weissman (Addgene plasmid # 220845 ; http://n2t.net/addgene:220845 ; RRID:Addgene_220845)
